Addgene plasmid #12544: pBabe K-Ras 12V
Depositing lab: Channing Der. Depositing organization: University of North Carolina at Chapel Hill. Publication: Oncogenic Ras activation of Raf/mitogen-activated protein kinase-independent pathways is sufficient to cause tumorigenic transformation. Khosravi-Far R, White MA, Westwick JK, Solski PA, Chrzanowska-Wodnicka M, Van Aelst L, Wigler MH, Der CJ. Mol Cell Biol. 1996 Jul . 16(7):3923-33. PubMed 8668210.
Backbone
  Vector backbone: pBabe-Puro
  Backbone size w/o insert (bp): 5169
  Vector type: Mammalian Expression, Retroviral
  Selectable markers: Puromycin
Growth in bacteria
  Bacterial resistance: Ampicillin, 100 μg/mL
  Growth temperature: 37°C
  Growth strain: DH5alpha
  Copy number: High Copy
Gene/Insert
  Gene/Insert name: K-Ras 12V (alt name: KRas)
  Species: H. sapiens (human)
  Insert size (bp): 600
  Mutation: 12V constituitively activated
  Entrez Gene: KRAS (a.k.a. 'C-K-RAS, C-K-RAS, CFC2, K-RAS2A, K-RAS2B, K-RAS4A, K-RAS4B, K-Ras, K-Ras 2, KI-RAS, KRAS1, KRAS2, NS, NS3, OES, RALD, RASK2, c-Ki-ras, c-Ki-ras2)
  Cloning method: Restriction Enzyme; 5′ cloning site BamHI (not destroyed); 3′ cloning site SalI (not destroyed)
  Sequencing primers: 5′ pBabe 5'; 3′ pBABE-3
Terms and licenses: Academic/Nonprofit Terms; Industry Terms: Not Available to Industry
Depositor comments: Constructed by Aylin Ulku at the Der lab. Insert: also a 3' BamHI site immediately adjacent to the 3' SalI site.
How to cite: pBabe K-Ras 12V was a gift from Channing Der (Addgene plasmid # 12544 ; http://n2t.net/addgene:12544 ; RRID:Addgene_12544)
