[The description below was written by a language model from this plasmid's Addgene catalogue record and pLannotate feature annotations shown in this document.]
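Description:
pBabe K-Ras 12V is a Moloney murine leukemia virus-based retroviral expression vector built on the pBabe-Puro backbone and carrying a human KRAS cDNA with the glycine-12-to-valine substitution that renders the small GTPase constitutively active. The roughly 600 bp insert was placed between the BamHI and SalI sites of the polylinker, and the depositor notes a second BamHI site lying immediately next to the 3′ SalI site. In bacteria the plasmid is maintained through a high-copy ColE1/pUC-type origin and selected with ampicillin via the β-lactamase gene and its native promoter. A short lacI fragment annotated near the origin is a backbone remnant with no evident function.

The sequenced record (about 5.7 kb) shows the proviral cassette on the reverse strand. A 5′ LTR spanning the numbering origin is followed by a packaging signal and a truncated gag segment lacking its start codon, which together support efficient encapsidation of the genomic RNA when the plasmid is introduced into a packaging cell line supplying gag, pol and env in trans. The K-Ras G12V coding sequence follows directly, so it is expressed from the LTR-driven transcript. Downstream, an internal SV40 enhancer/early promoter drives puromycin N-acetyltransferase, allowing selection of transduced mammalian cells. The cassette ends in the 3′ LTR; a small adjacent stretch is annotated as a ΔU3 fragment, but it sits beside a full-length LTR annotation, so the record gives no clear indication of a self-inactivating design.

The construct is suited to stable retroviral delivery of oncogenic K-Ras, and the associated publication concerns Ras-driven tumorigenic transformation and its downstream effector pathways.
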