Features (pLannotate 1.2.2; 12 found; start..end, strand, type, name):
    338..442     +  promoter       AmpR promoter: bla
    443..1303    +  CDS            AmpR: β-lactamase; bla; confers resistance to ampicillin, carbenicillin, and related antibiotics
   1463..2051    +  rep_origin     ori: high-copy-number ColE1/pMB1/pBR322/pUC origin of replication
   2234..2286    +  CDS            lacI (fragment): lac repressor; lacI; The lac repressor binds to the lac operator to inhibit transcription in E. coli. This inhibition can be relieved by adding lactose or isopropyl-β-D-thiogalactopyranoside (IPTG).
   2352..2821    -  LTR            LTR: long terminal repeat from Moloney murine leukemia virus
   2822..2943    -  LTR            3' LTR (ΔU3) (fragment): self-inactivating 3' long terminal repeat (LTR) from Moloney murine leukemia virus
   3042..3641    -  CDS            PuroR: puromycin N-acetyltransferase; pac from Streptomyces alboniger; confers resistance to puromycin
   3651..3980    -  promoter       SV40 promoter: SV40 enhancer and early promoter
   4045..4611    -  CDS            K-Ras (G12V): human oncoprotein generated by the G12V mutation in the small GTPase K-Ras
   4625..5041    -  CDS            gag (truncated): truncated Moloney murine leukemia virus (MMLV) gag gene lacking the start codon
   5108..5382    -  misc_feature   MESV Ψ (fragment): packaging signal of murine embryonic stem cell virus
   5506..307     -  LTR            LTR (across the origin): long terminal repeat from Moloney murine leukemia virus
>Addgene plasmid #12544 | pBabe K-Ras 12V | addgene full sequence | sequence record 198776 | Addgene NGS Result
CTCTTTTATTGAGCTCGGGGAGCAGAAGCGCGCGAACAGAAGCGAGAAGCGAACTGATTGGTTAGTTCAA
ATAAGGCACAGGGTCATTTCAGGTCCTTGGGGCACCCTGGAAACATCTGATGGTTCTCTAGAAACTGCTG
AGGGCTGGACCGCATCTGGGGACCATCTGTTCTTGGCCCTGAGCCGGGGCAGGAACTGCTTACCACAGAT
ATCCTGTTTGGCCCATATTCAGCTGTTCCATCTGTTCTTGGCCCTGAGCCGGGGCAGGAACTGCTTACCA
CAGATATCCTGTTTGGCCCATATTCAGGCTGCAGGTGGCACTTTTCGGGGAAATGTGCGCGGAACCCCTA
TTTGTTTATTTTTCTAAATACATTCAAATATGTATCCGCTCATGAGACAATAACCCTGATAAATGCTTCA
ATAATATTGAAAAAGGAAGAGTATGAGTATTCAACATTTCCGTGTCGCCCTTATTCCCTTTTTTGCGGCA
TTTTGCCTTCCTGTTTTTGCTCACCCAGAAACGCTGGTGAAAGTAAAAGATGCTGAAGATCAGTTGGGTG
CACGAGTGGGTTACATCGAACTGGATCTCAACAGCGGTAAGATCCTTGAGAGTTTTCGCCCCGAAGAACG
TTTTCCAATGATGAGCACTTTTAAAGTTCTGCTATGTGGCGCGGTATTATCCCGTATTGACGCCGGGCAA
GAGCAACTCGGTCGCCGCATACACTATTCTCAGAATGACTTGGTTGAGTACTCACCAGTCACAGAAAAGC
ATCTTACGGATGGCATGACAGTAAGAGAATTATGCAGTGCTGCCATAACCATGAGTGATAACACTGCGGC
CAACTTACTTCTGACAACGATCGGAGGACCGAAGGAGCTAACCGCTTTTTTGCACAACATGGGGGATCAT
GTAACTCGCCTTGATCGTTGGGAACCGGAGCTGAATGAAGCCATACCAAACGACGAGCGTGACACCACGA
TGCCTGTAGCAATGGCAACAACGTTGCGCAAACTATTAACTGGCGAACTACTTACTCTAGCTTCCCGGCA
ACAATTAATAGACTGGATGGAGGCGGATAAAGTTGCAGGACCACTTCTGCGCTCGGCCCTTCCGGCTGGC
TGGTTTATTGCTGATAAATCTGGAGCCGGTGAGCGTGGGTCTCGCGGTATCATTGCAGCACTGGGGCCAG
ATGGTAAGCCCTCCCGTATCGTAGTTATCTACACGACGGGGAGTCAGGCAACTATGGATGAACGAAATAG
ACAGATCGCTGAGATAGGTGCCTCACTGATTAAGCATTGGTAACTGTCAGACCAAGTTTACTCATATATA
CTTTAGATTGATTTGCGGCCGCAAAAGGATCTAGGTGAAGATCCTTTTTGATAATCTCATGACCAAAATC
CCTTAACGTGAGTTTTCGTTCCACTGAGCGTCAGACCCCGTAGAAAAGATCAAAGGATCTTCTTGAGATC
CTTTTTTTCTGCGCGTAATCTGCTGCTTGCAAACAAAAAAACCACCGCTACCAGCGGTGGTTTGTTTGCC
GGATCAAGAGCTACCAACTCTTTTTCCGAAGGTAACTGGCTTCAGCAGAGCGCAGATACCAAATACTGTT
CTTCTAGTGTAGCCGTAGTTAGGCCACCACTTCAAGAACTCTGTAGCACCGCCTACATACCTCGCTCTGC
TAATCCTGTTACCAGTGGCTGCTGCCAGTGGCGATAAGTCGTGTCTTACCGGGTTGGACTCAAGACGATA
GTTACCGGATAAGGCGCAGCGGTCGGGCTGAACGGGGGGTTCGTGCACACAGCCCAGCTTGGAGCGAACG
ACCTACACCGAACTGAGATACCTACAGCGTGAGCTATGAGAAAGCGCCACGCTTCCCGAAGGGAGAAAGG
CGGACAGGTATCCGGTAAGCGGCAGGGTCGGAACAGGAGAGCGCACGAGGGAGCTTCCAGGGGGAAACGC
CTGGTATCTTTATAGTCCTGTCGGGTTTCGCCACCTCTGACTTGAGCGTCGATTTTTGTGATGCTCGTCA
GGGGGGCGGAGCCTATGGAAAAACGCCAGCAACGCGGCCTTTTTACGGTTCCTGGCCTTTTGCTGGCCTT
TTGCTCACATGTTCTTTCCTGCGTTATCCCCTGATTCTGTGGATAACCGTATTACCGCCTTTGAGTGAGC
TGATACCGCTCGCCGCAGCCGAACGACCGAGCGCAGCGAGTCAGTGAGCGAGGAAGCGGAAGAGCGCCCA
ATACGCAAACCGCCTCTCCCCGCGCGTTGGCCGATTCATTAATGCAACTATGGCCATTTAATGTAAATAC
TTAAGAAAAAAAACCAAATTAATTTTGATACATGCTGCATGTGAAAGACCCCCGCTGACGGGTAGTCAAT
CACTCAGAGGAGACCCTCCCAAGGAACAGCGAGACCACAAGTCGGATGCAACTGCAAGAGGGTTTATTGG
ATACACGGGTACCCGGGCGACTCAGTCAATCGGAGGACTGGCGCCCCGAGTGAGGGGTTGTGGGCTCTTT
TATTGAGCTCGGGGAGCAGAAGCGCGCGAACAGAAGCGAGAAGCGAACTGATTGGTTAGTTCAAATAAGG
CACAGGGTCATTTCAGGTCCTTGGGGCACCCTGGAAACATCTGATGGTTCTCTAGAAACTGCTGAGGGCT
GGACCGCATCTGGGGACCATCTGTTCTTGGCCCTGAGCCGGGGCAGGAACTGCTTACCACAGATATCCTG
TTTGGCCCATATTCAGCTGTTCCATCTGTTCTTGGCCCTGAGCCGGGGCAGGAACTGCTTACCACAGATA
TCCTGTTTGGCCCATATTCAGCTGTTCCATCTGTTCCTGACCTTGATCTGAACTTCTCTATTCTCAGTTA
TGTATTTTTCCATGCCTTGCAAAATGGCGTTACTTAAGCTAGCTTGCCAAACCTACAGGTGGGGTCTTTC
ATTCCCCCCTTTTTCTGGAGACTAAATAAAATCTTTTATTTTATCGATGCATGGGGTCGTGCGCTCCTTT
CGGTCGGGCGCTGCGGGTCGTGGGGCGGGCGTCAGGCACCGGGCTTGCGGGTCATGCACCAGGTGCGCGG
TCCTTCGGGCACCTCGACGTCGGCGGTGACGGTGAAGCCGAGCCGCTCGTAGAAGGGGAGGTTGCGGGGC
GCGGAGGTCTCCAGGAAGGCGGGCACCCCGGCGCGCTCGGCCGCCTCCACTCCGGGGAGCACGACGGCGC
TGCCCAGACCCTTGCCCTGGTGGTCGGGCGAGACGCCGACGGTGGCCAGGAACCACGCGGGCTCCTTGGG
CCGGTGCGGCGCCAGGAGGCCTTCCATCTGTTGCTGCGCGGCCAGCCGGGAACCGCTCAACTCGGCCATG
CGCGGGCCGATCTCGGCGAACACCGCCCCCGCTTCGACGCTCTCCGGCGTGGTCCAGACCGCCACCGCGG
CGCCGTCGTCCGCGACCCACACCTTGCCGATGTCGAGCCCGACGCGCGTGAGGAAGAGTTCTTGCAGCTC
GGTGACCCGCTCGATGTGGCGGTCCGGATCGACGGTGTGGCGCGTGGCGGGGTAGTCGGCGAACGCGGCG
GCGAGGGTGCGTACGGCCCTGGGGACGTCGTCGCGGGTGGCGAGGCGCACCGTGGGCTTGTACTCGGTCA
TGGTAAGCTTTTTGCAAAAGCCTAGGCCTCCAAAAAAGCCTCCTCACTACTTCTGGAATAGCTCAGAGGC
CGAGGCGGCCTCGGCCTCTGCATAAATAAAAAAAATTAGTCAGCCATGGGGCGGAGAATGGGCGGAACTG
GGCGGAGTTAGGGGCGGGATGGGCGGAGTTAGGGGCGGGACTATGGTTGCTGACTAATTGAGATGCATGC
TTTGCATACTTCTGCCTGCTGGGGAGCCTGGGGACTTTCCACACCTGGTTGCTGACTAATTGAGATGCAT
GCTTTGCATACTTCTGCCTGCTGGGGAGCCTGGGGACTTTCCACACCCTAACTGACACACATTCCACAGG
GTCGACCACTGTGCTGGCGAATTCCTACGTACCACCACACTGGGATCCGTCGACTTACATAATTACACAC
TTTGTCTTTGACTTCTTTTTCTTCTTTTTACCATCTTTGCTCATCTTTTCTTTATGTTTTCGAATTTCTC
GAACTAATGTATAGAAGGCATCATCAACACCCTGTCTTGTCTTTGCTGATGTTTCAATAAAAGGAATTCC
ATAACTTCTTGCTAAGTCCTGAGCCTGTTTTGTGTCTACTGTTCTGGAAGGCAAATCACATTTATTTCCT
ACTAGGACCATAGGTACATCTTCAGAGTCCTTAACTCTTTTAATTTGTTCTCTATAATGGTGAATATCTT
CAAATGATTTAGTATTATTTATGGCAAATACACAAAGAAAGCCCTCCCCAGTCCTCATGTACTGGTCCCT
CATTGCACTGTACTCCTCTTGACCTGCTGTGTCGAGAATATCCAAGAGACAGGTTTCTCCATCAATTACT
ACTTGCTTCCTGTAGGAATCCTCTATTGTTGGATCATATTCGTCCACAAAATGATTCTGAATTAGCTGTA
TCGTCAAGGCACTCTTGCCTACGCCAACAGCTCCAACTACCACAAGTTTATATTCAGTCATGGTGGATCC
GGCCGGCGCCTAGAGAAGGAGTGAGGGCTGGATAAAGGGAGGATCGAGGCGGGGTCGAACGAGGAGGTTC
AAGGGGGAGAGACGGGGCGGATGGAGGAAGAGGAGGCGGAGGCTTAGGGTGTACAAAGGGCTTGACCCAG
GGAGGGGGGTCAAAAGCCAAGGCTTCCCAGGTCACGATGTAGGGGACCTGGTCTGGGTGTCCATGCGGGC
CAGGTGAAAAGACCTTGATCTTAACCTGGGTGATGAGGTCTCGGTTAAAGGTGCCGTCTCGCGGCCATCC
GACGTTAAAGGTTGGCCATTCTGCAGAGCAGAAGGTAACCCAACGTCTCTTCTTGACATCTACCGACTGG
TTGTGAGCGATCCGCTCGACATCTTTCCAGTGACCTAAGGTCAAACTTAAGGGAGTGGTAACAGTCTGGC
CCTAATTTTCAGACAAATACAGAAACACAGTCAGACAGAGACAACACAGAACGATGCTGCAGCGCTGCAG
CAGACAAGACGCGCGGCTTCGGTTCCAAACCGAAAGCAAAAATTCAGACGGAGGCGGGAACTGTTTTAGG
TTCTCGTCTCCTACCAGAACCACATATCCTGACGGGGTCGGATTCCACATCGACTCCCTTCCTCAGGTCG
GGCCACAAAAACGGCCCCCAAAGTCCCTGGGACGTCTCCCAGGGTTGCGGCCGGGTGTTCAGAACTCGTC
AGTTCCACCACGGGTCCGCCAGATACAGAGCTAGTTAGCTAACTAGTACCGACGCAGGCGCATAAAATCA
GTCATAGACACTAGACAATCGGACAGACACAGATAAGTTGCTGGCCAGCTTGCCTCCCGGTGGTGGGTCG
GTGGTCCCTGGGCAGGGGTCTCCCGATCCCGGACGAGCCCCCAAATGAAAGACCCCCGCTGACGGGTAGT
CAATCACTCAGAGGAGACCCTCCCAAGGAACAGCGAGACCACAAGTCGGATGCAACTGCAAGAGGGTTTA
TTGGATACACGGGTACCCGGGCGACTCAGTCAATCGGAGGACTGGCGCCCCGAGTGAGGGGTTGTGGG
