>Addgene plasmid #12544 | pBabe K-Ras 12V | depositor partial sequence | sequence record 7353 | Author sequence
GGATCCACCATGACTGAATATAAACTTGTGGTAGTTGGAGCTGTTGGCGTAGGCAAGAGTGCCTTGACGA
TACAGCTAATTCAGAATCATTTTGTGGACGAATATGATCCAACAATAGAGGATTCCTACAGGAAGCAAGT
AGTAATTGATGGAGAAACCTGTCTCTTGGATATTCTCGACACAGCAGGTCAAGAGGAGTACAGTGCAATG
AGGGACCAGTACATGAGGACTGGGGAGGGCTTTCTTTGTGTATTTGCCATAAATAATACTAAATCATTTG
AAGATATTCACCATTATAGAGAACAAATTAAAAGAGTTAAGGACTCTGAAGATGTACCTATGGTCCTAGT
AGGAAATAAATGTGATTTGCCTTCTAGAACAGTAGACACAAAACAGGCTCAGGACTTAGCAAGAAGTTAT
GGAATTCCTTTTATTGAAACATCAGCAAAGACAAGACAGGGTGTTGATGATGCCTTCTATACATTAGTTC
GAGAAATTCGAAAACATAAAGAAAAGATGAGCAAAGATGGTAAAAAGAAGAAAAAGAAGTCAAAGACAAA
GTGTGTAATTATGTAAGTCGAC
