>Addgene plasmid #12544 | pBabe K-Ras 12V | addgene partial sequence | sequence record 55211 | pBABE5 5'-CTTTATCCAGCCCTCAC-3'
GACTGATATAAACTTGTGGTAGTTGGAGCTGTTGGCGTAGGCAAGAGTGCCTTGACGATACAGCTAATTC
AGAATCATTTTGTGGACGAATATGATCCAACAATAGAGGATTCCTACAGGAAGCAAGTAGTAATTGATGG
AGAAACCTGTCTCTTGGATATTCTCGACACAGCAGGTCAAGAGGAGTACAGTGCAATGAGGGACCAGTAC
ATGAGGACTGGGGAGGGCTTTCTTTGTGTATTTGCCATAAATAATACTAAATCATTTGAAGATATTCACC
ATTATAGAGAACAAATTAAAAGAGTTAAGGACTCTGAAGATGTACCTATGGTCCTAGTAGGAAATAAATG
TGATTTGCCTTCCAGAACAGTAGACACAAAACAGGCTCAGGACTTAGCAAGAAGTTATGGAATTCCTTTT
ATTGAAACATCAGCAAAGACAAGACAGGGTGTTGATGATGCCTTCTATACATTAGTTCGAGAAATTCGAA
AACATAAAGAAAAGATGAGCAAAGATGGTAAAAAGAAGAAAAAGAAGTCAAAGACAAAGTGTGTAATTAT
GTAAGTCGACGGATCCCAGTGTGGTGGTACGTAGGAATTCGCCAGCACAGTGGTCGACCCTGTGGAATGT
GTGTCAGTTAGGGTGTGGAAAGTCCCCAGGCTCCCCAGCAGGCAGAAGTATGCAAAGCATGCATCTCAAT
TAGTCAGCAACCAGGTGTGGAAAGTCCCCAGGCTCCCCAGCAGGCAGAAGTATGCAAAGCATGCATCTCA
ATTAGTCAGCAACCATAGTCCCGCCCCTAACTCCGCCCATCCCGCCCCTAACTCCGCCCAGTTCCGCCCA
TTCTCCGCCCCATGGCTGACTAATTTTTTTTATTTATGCAGAGGCCGAGGCCGCCTCGGCCTCTGAGCTA
TTCCAGAAGTAGTGAGGAGGCTTTTTTGGAGGCC
