>Addgene plasmid #12544 | pBabe K-Ras 12V | addgene partial sequence | sequence record 55213 | Amp-F 5'-AAGCCCTCCCGTATCGTAGT-3'
GATGACGAAATAGACAGATCGCTGAGATAGGTGCCTCACTGATTAAGCATTGGTAACTGTCAGACCAAGT
TTACTCATATATACTTTAGATTGATTTGCGGCCGCAAAAGGATCTAGGTGAAGATCCTTTTTGATAATCT
CATGACCAAAATCCCTTAACGTGAGTTTTCGTTCCACTGAGCGTCAGACCCCGTAGAAAAGATCAAAGGA
TCTTCTTGAGATCCTTTTTTTCTGCGCGTAATCTGCTGCTTGCAAACAAAAAAACCACCGCTACCAGCGG
TGGTTTGTTTGCCGGATCAAGAGCTACCAACTCTTTTTCCGAAGGTAACTGGCTTCAGCAGAGCGCAGAT
ACCAAATACTGTTCTTCTAGTGTAGCCGTAGTTAGGCCACCACTTCAAGAACTCTGTAGCACCGCCTACA
TACCTCGCTCTGCTAATCCTGTTACCAGTGGCTGCTGCCAGTGGCGATAAGTCGTGTCTTACCGGGTTGG
ACTCAAGACGATAGTTACCGGATAAGGCGCAGCGGTCGGGCTGAACGGGGGGTTCGTGCACACAGCCCAG
CTTGGAGCGAACGACCTACACCGAACTGAGATACCTACAGCGTGAGCTATGAGAAAGCGCCACGCTTCCC
GAAGGGAGAAAGGCGGACAGGTATCCGGTAAGCGGCAGGGTCGGAACAGGAGAGCGCACGAGGGAGCTTC
CAGGGGGAAACGCCTGGTATCTTTATAGTCCTGTCGGGTTTCGCCACCTCTGACTTGAGCGTCGATTTTT
GTGATGCTCGTCAGGGGGGCGGAGCCTATGGAAAAACGCCAGCAACGCGGCCTTTTTACGGTTCCTGGCC
TTTTGCTGGCCTTTTGCTCACATGTTCTTTCCTGCGTTATCCCCTGATTCTGTGGATAACCGTATTACCG
CCTTTGAGTGAGCTGAT
